Addgene plasmid #215979: AA091
Purpose: Fragmid fragment: (N' terminus) ZNF10 KRAB
Depositing lab: John Doench. Depositing organization: Broad Institute. Publication: Modular vector assembly enables rapid assessment of emerging CRISPR technologies. McGee AV, Liu YV, Griffith AL, Szegletes ZM, Wen B, Kraus C, Miller NW, Steger RJ, Escude Velasco B, Bosch JA, Zirin JD, Viswanatha R, Sontheimer EJ, Goodale A, Greene MA, Green TM, Doench JG. Cell Genom. 2024 Mar 13;4(3):100519. doi: 10.1016/j.xgen.2024.100519. PubMed 38484704.
Backbone
  Vector backbone: pUC57-Kan
  Vector type: Fragment
Growth in bacteria
  Bacterial resistance: Kanamycin, 50 μg/mL
  Growth temperature: 37°C
  Growth strain: DH5alpha
  Copy number: Unknown
Gene/Insert
  Gene/Insert name: Start; BPNLS_v1.1; KRAB_v1.1
  Species: Other
  Cloning method: Unknown
Resource information
  A portion of this plasmid was derived from a plasmid made by: Genscript ID: U7706GD260-8
Terms and licenses: Academic/Nonprofit Terms; Industry Terms: Not Available to Industry
Depositor comments: Please visit https://www.biorxiv.org/content/10.1101/2023.10.25.564061v1 for bioRxiv preprint.
How to cite: AA091 was a gift from John Doench (Addgene plasmid # 215979 ; http://n2t.net/addgene:215979 ; RRID:Addgene_215979)
