[The description below was written by a language model from this plasmid's Addgene catalogue record and pLannotate feature annotations shown in this document.]
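Description:
AA091 is a small (about 3 kb) bacterial cloning plasmid that stores one module of the Fragmid modular vector assembly toolkit, rather than a finished expression vector. It is built on the pUC57-Kan backbone and is propagated in E. coli through a high-copy ColE1/pUC-type origin of replication, with selection by kanamycin through the aph(3')-Ia aminoglycoside phosphotransferase gene. The remaining annotated backbone features are typical pUC remnants. They include partial lacZα and lacI sequences, the lac promoter, lac operator and CAP binding site flanking the cloning region, and fragments of the bom and rop elements. None of these contribute to the function of the stored fragment.

The insert is catalogued as an N-terminal module consisting of a start codon, a bipartite nuclear localisation signal (BPNLS_v1.1) and the KRAB repressor domain of ZNF10 (KRAB_v1.1). The automated annotation labels a roughly 190 nt coding segment in the insert region as a ZNF720 fragment. This most likely reflects sequence similarity among KRAB zinc-finger family members, and the catalogue identifies the domain as ZNF10 KRAB. KRAB domains recruit co-repressor complexes that silence nearby transcription, so fusing one to a nuclease-inactive Cas protein is the usual basis of CRISPR interference.

No eukaryotic promoter, terminator or downstream partner is present, so the fragment is not meant to be expressed from this plasmid. It is designed to be combined with other Fragmid modules, supplying the translational start, nuclear targeting and repressor domain at the amino terminus of a fusion protein. The record does not state the assembly method or the flanking junction sequences.
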