Features (pLannotate 1.2.2; 10 found; start..end, strand, type, name):
    137..236     +  misc_feature   bom (fragment): basis of mobility region from pBR322
    242..399     -  CDS            lacZα (fragment): LacZα fragment of β-galactosidase; lacZ fragment
    588..776     +  CDS            ZNF720 (fragment): ZN720_HUMAN - Experimental evidence at protein level: Swiss-Prot protein existence level 1. From Homo sapiens (Human).
    931..947     -  protein_bind   lac operator: The lac repressor binds to the lac operator to inhibit transcription in E. coli. This inhibition can be relieved by adding lactose or isopropyl-β-D-thiogalactopyranoside (IPTG). lac repressor encoded by lacI
    955..985     -  promoter       lac promoter: promoter for the E. coli lac operon
   1000..1021    -  protein_bind   CAP binding site: CAP binding activates transcription in the presence of cAMP. E. coli catabolite activator protein
   1034..1126    -  CDS            lacI (fragment): lac repressor; lacI; The lac repressor binds to the lac operator to inhibit transcription in E. coli. This inhibition can be relieved by adding lactose or isopropyl-β-D-thiogalactopyranoside (IPTG).
   1309..1897    -  rep_origin     ori: high-copy-number ColE1/pMB1/pBR322/pUC origin of replication
   2075..2884    -  CDS            KanR: aminoglycoside phosphotransferase; aph(3')-Ia; confers resistance to kanamycin in bacteria or G418 (Geneticin®) in eukaryotes
   2991..35      +  CDS            rop (fragment) (across the origin): Rop protein, which maintains plasmids at low copy number; rop
>Addgene plasmid #215979 | AA091 | addgene full sequence | sequence record 431434 | Addgene NGS Result
TCGCGCGTTTCGGTGATGACGGTGAAAACCTCTGACACATGCAGCTCCCGGAGACGGTCACAGCTTGTCT
GTAAGCGGATGCCGGGAGCAGACAAGCCCGTCAGGGCGCGTCAGCGGGTGTTGGCGGGTGTCGGGGCTGG
CTTAACTATGCGGCATCAGAGCAGATTGTACTGAGAGTGCACCATATGCGGTGTGAAATACCGCACAGAT
GCGTAAGGAGAAAATACCGCATCAGGCGCCATTCGCCATTCAGGCTGCGCAACTGTTGGGAAGGGCGATC
GGTGCGGGCCTCTTCGCTATTACGCCAGCTGGCGAAAGGGGGATGTGCTGCAAGGCGATTAAGTTGGGTA
ACGCCAGGGTTTTCCCAGTCACGACGTTGTAAAACGACGGCCAGAGAATTCGAGCTCGGTACCTCGCGAA
TACATCTAGATGAAGACGTAGGAGCCACCATGGCCAAACGGACAGCCGACGGAAGCGAGTTCGAGTCACC
AAAGAAGAAGCGGAAAGTCAGTGGCGGCAGCAGCGGCGACGCCAAGAGCCTGACCGCCTGGAGCGACGCC
AAGAGCCTGACCGCCTGGAGCAGAACCCTGGTGACCTTCAAGGACGTGTTCGTGGACTTCACCAGAGAGG
AGTGGAAGCTGCTGGACACCGCCCAGCAGATCGTGTACAGAAACGTGATGCTGGAGAACTACAAGAACCT
GGTGAGCCTGGGCTACCAGCTGACCAAGCCCGACGTGATCCTGAGACTGGAGAAGGGCGAGGAGCCCTGG
CTGGTGGAGAGAGAGATCCACCAGGAGAGAGAGATCCACCAGTCTGGAGGATCTAGCGGAGGATCCGGCA
GCAGTCTTCATCGGATCCCGGGCCCGTCGACTGCAGAGGCCTGCATGCAAGCTTGGTGTAATCATGGTCA
TAGCTGTTTCCTGTGTGAAATTGTTATCCGCTCACAATTCCACACAACATACGAGCCGGAAGCATAAAGT
GTAAAGCCTGGGGTGCCTAATGAGTGAGCTAACTCACATTAATTGCGTTGCGCTCACTGCCCGCTTTCCA
GTCGGGAAACCTGTCGTGCCAGCTGCATTAATGAATCGGCCAACGCGCGGGGAGAGGCGGTTTGCGTATT
GGGCGCTCTTCCGCTTCCTCGCTCACTGACTCGCTGCGCTCGGTCGTTCGGCTGCGGCGAGCGGTATCAG
CTCACTCAAAGGCGGTAATACGGTTATCCACAGAATCAGGGGATAACGCAGGAAAGAACATGTGAGCAAA
AGGCCAGCAAAAGGCCAGGAACCGTAAAAAGGCCGCGTTGCTGGCGTTTTTCCATAGGCTCCGCCCCCCT
GACGAGCATCACAAAAATCGACGCTCAAGTCAGAGGTGGCGAAACCCGACAGGACTATAAAGATACCAGG
CGTTTCCCCCTGGAAGCTCCCTCGTGCGCTCTCCTGTTCCGACCCTGCCGCTTACCGGATACCTGTCCGC
CTTTCTCCCTTCGGGAAGCGTGGCGCTTTCTCATAGCTCACGCTGTAGGTATCTCAGTTCGGTGTAGGTC
GTTCGCTCCAAGCTGGGCTGTGTGCACGAACCCCCCGTTCAGCCCGACCGCTGCGCCTTATCCGGTAACT
ATCGTCTTGAGTCCAACCCGGTAAGACACGACTTATCGCCACTGGCAGCAGCCACTGGTAACAGGATTAG
CAGAGCGAGGTATGTAGGCGGTGCTACAGAGTTCTTGAAGTGGTGGCCTAACTACGGCTACACTAGAAGA
ACAGTATTTGGTATCTGCGCTCTGCTGAAGCCAGTTACCTTCGGAAAAAGAGTTGGTAGCTCTTGATCCG
GCAAACAAACCACCGCTGGTAGCGGTGGTTTTTTTGTTTGCAAGCAGCAGATTACGCGCAGAAAAAAAGG
ATCTCAAGAAGATCCTTTGATCTTTTCTACGGGGTCTGACGCTCAGTGGAACGAAAACTCACGTTAAGGG
ATTTTGGTCATGAGATTATCAAAAAGGATCTTCACCTAGATCCTTTTAAATTAAAAATGAAGTTTTAAAT
CAAGCCCAATCTGAATAATGTTACAACCAATTAACCAATTCTGATTAGAAAAACTCATCGAGCATCAAAT
GAAACTGCAATTTATTCATATCAGGATTATCAATACCATATTTTTGAAAAAGCCGTTTCTGTAATGAAGG
AGAAAACTCACCGAGGCAGTTCCATAGGATGGCAAGATCCTGGTATCGGTCTGCGATTCCGACTCGTCCA
ACATCAATACAACCTATTAATTTCCCCTCGTCAAAAATAAGGTTATCAAGTGAGAAATCACCATGAGTGA
CGACTGAATCCGGTGAGAATGGCAAAAGTTTATGCATTTCTTTCCAGACTTGTTCAACAGGCCAGCCATT
ACGCTCGTCATCAAAATCACTCGCATCAACCAAACCGTTATTCATTCGTGATTGCGCCTGAGCGAGACGA
AATACGCGATCGCTGTTAAAAGGACAATTACAAACAGGAATCGAATGCAACCGGCGCAGGAACACTGCCA
GCGCATCAACAATATTTTCACCTGAATCAGGATATTCTTCTAATACCTGGAATGCTGTTTTTCCGGGGAT
CGCAGTGGTGAGTAACCATGCATCATCAGGAGTACGGATAAAATGCTTGATGGTCGGAAGAGGCATAAAT
TCCGTCAGCCAGTTTAGTCTGACCATCTCATCTGTAACATCATTGGCAACGCTACCTTTGCCATGTTTCA
GAAACAACTCTGGCGCATCGGGCTTCCCATACAAGCGATAGATTGTCGCACCTGATTGCCCGACATTATC
GCGAGCCCATTTATACCCATATAAATCAGCATCCATGTTGGAATTTAATCGCGGCCTCGACGTTTCCCGT
TGAATATGGCTCATAACACCCCTTGTATTACTGTTTATGTAAGCAGACAGTTTTATTGTTCATGATGATA
TATTTTTATCTTGTGCAATGTAACATCAGAGATTTTGAGACACGGGCCAGAGCTGCA
